>Addgene plasmid #58293 | pcDNA3.1-myc-AP1S3 F4C | addgene partial sequence | sequence record 92422 | CMV-F 5'-CGCAAATGGGCGGTAGGCGTG-3'
CTATATAAGCAGAGCTCTCTGGCTAACTAGAGAACCCACTGCTTACTGGCTTATCGAAATTAATACGACT
CACTATAGGGAGACCCAAGCTGGCTAGCGTTTAAACGGGCCCTCTAGACTCGAGCGGCCGCCACTGTGCT
GGATATCTGCAGAATTCCGATGATACATTGCATATTGCTCTTCAGTCGACAAGGGAAATTACGGCTACAG
AAATGGTACATCACTCTCCCTGATAAAGAGAGGAAGAAGATCACCCGGGAAATTGTTCAGATTATTCTCT
CCCGTGGTCACAGGACAAGCAGTTTTGTTGACTGGAAGGAGCTAAAACTTGTTTATAAAAGGTATGCTAG
TTTATATTTTTGCTGTGCAATAGAAAATCAGGACAATGAGCTCTTGACGCTAGAGATTGTGCATCGTTAC
GTGGAGCTGCTGGACAAATATTTTGGAAATGTCTGTGAGCTGGATATTATCTTTAATTTTGAAAAGGCTT
ATTTCATCCTGGACGAGTTTATAATAGGTGGGGAAATTCAGGAAACATCCAAGAAAATTGCTGTCAAAGC
CATTGAAGACTCTGATATGTTACAGGAGACAATGGAAGAATACATGAACAAGCCTACATTTGGTACCAAG
CTTGGGCCCGAACAAAAACTCATCTCAGAAGAGGATCTGAATAGCGCCGTCGACCATCATCATCATCATC
ATTGAGTTTAAACGGTCTCCAGCTTAAGTTTAAACCGCTGATCAGCCTCGACTGTGCCTTCTAGTTGCCA
GCCATCTGTTGTTTGCCCCTCCCCCGTGCCTTCCTTGACCCTGGAAGGTGCCACTCCCACTGTCCTTTCC
TAAT
