>Addgene plasmid #58293 | pcDNA3.1-myc-AP1S3 F4C | addgene partial sequence | sequence record 92435 | BGH-rev 5'-TAGAAGGCACAGTCGAGG-3'
GAGATGAGTTTTTGTTCGGGCCCAAGCTTGGTACCAAATGTAGGCTTGTTCATGTATTCTTCCATTGTCT
CCTGTAACATATCAGAGTCTTCAATGGCTTTGACAGCAATTTTCTTGGATGTTTCCTGAATTTCCCCACC
TATTATAAACTCGTCCAGGATGAAATAAGCCTTTTCAAAATTAAAGATAATATCCAGCTCACAGACATTT
CCAAAATATTTGTCCAGCAGCTCCACGTAACGATGCACAATCTCTAGCGTCAAGAGCTCATTGTCCTGAT
TTTCTATTGCACAGCAAAAATATAAACTAGCATACCTTTTATAAACAAGTTTTAGCTCCTTCCAGTCAAC
