[The description below was written by a language model from this plasmid's Addgene catalogue record.]
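Description:
pcDNA3.1-myc-AP1S3 F4C is a mammalian expression plasmid built on the Invitrogen pcDNA3.1 backbone, carrying a mutant form of human AP1S3, the sigma 3 (sigma1C) subunit of the adaptor-related protein complex 1. It is propagated in E. coli as a high-copy plasmid under ampicillin selection. The record does not list a mammalian selection marker or provide a feature table, so other backbone elements cannot be confirmed here. The use of a BGH reverse sequencing primer does suggest that the insert is followed by the bovine growth hormone polyadenylation region usual for this vector family.

The AP1S3 coding sequence was inserted by restriction cloning between EcoRI and KpnI sites, both of which are retained, and is transcribed from the CMV immediate-early promoter for strong constitutive expression in transfected mammalian cells. The insert bears the F4C substitution (c.11T>G, p.Phe4Cys), which replaces phenylalanine with cysteine at residue 4. The protein is fused in frame to backbone-encoded C-terminal myc and 6xHis tags. These allow detection by immunoblotting or immunofluorescence and, in principle, pull-down or metal-affinity purification.

The stated purpose is mammalian expression of the AP1S3 F4C mutant. The associated study linked AP1S3 mutations to pustular psoriasis and impaired Toll-like receptor 3 trafficking. The construct is therefore suited to testing how this disease-associated variant affects the protein's expression, stability or function in cultured cells, presumably alongside a wild-type counterpart.
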