Addgene plasmid #58293: pcDNA3.1-myc-AP1S3 F4C
Purpose: mammalian expression of AP1S3 F4C mutant
Depositing lab: Francesca Capon. Depositing organization: King's College London. Publication: AP1S3 mutations are associated with pustular psoriasis and impaired Toll-like receptor 3 trafficking. Setta-Kaffetzi N, Simpson MA, Navarini AA, Patel VM, Lu HC, Allen MH, Duckworth M, Bachelez H, Burden AD, Choon SE, Griffiths CE, Kirby B, Kolios A, Seyger MM, Prins C, Smahi A, Trembath RC, Fraternali F, Smith CH, Barker JN, Capon F. Am J Hum Genet. 2014 May 1;94(5):790-7. doi: 10.1016/j.ajhg.2014.04.005. PubMed 24791904.
Backbone
  Vector backbone: pcDNA3.1
  Backbone manufacturer: Invitrogen
  Vector type: Mammalian Expression
Growth in bacteria
  Bacterial resistance: Ampicillin, 100 μg/mL
  Growth temperature: 37°C
  Growth strain: DH5alpha
  Copy number: High Copy
Gene/Insert
  Gene/Insert name: AP1S3 (alt name: adaptor-related protein complex 1, sigma 3 subunit)
  Species: H. sapiens (human)
  Mutation: F4C: c.11T>G, p.Phe4Cys
  GenBank ID: NM_001039569.1
  Entrez Gene: AP1S3 (a.k.a. PSORS15, sigma1C)
  Promoter: CMV
  Tag / fusion protein: myc (C terminal on backbone); 6xHis (C terminal on backbone)
  Cloning method: Restriction Enzyme; 5′ cloning site EcoRI (not destroyed); 3′ cloning site KpnI (not destroyed)
  Sequencing primers: 5′ CMV-F; 3′ BGHrev
Terms and licenses: Academic/Nonprofit Terms; Industry Terms: Not Available to Industry
How to cite: pcDNA3.1-myc-AP1S3 F4C was a gift from Francesca Capon (Addgene plasmid # 58293 ; http://n2t.net/addgene:58293 ; RRID:Addgene_58293)
